>Addgene plasmid #173280 | RVD-AT9 | addgene full sequence | sequence record 353922 | Addgene NGS Result
CATCCAGGGTGACGGTGCCGAGGATGACGATGAGCGCATTGTTAGATTTCATACACGGTGCCTGACTGCG
TTAGCAATTTAACTGTGATAAACTACCGCATTAAAGCTAATCGATGATAAGCTGTCAAACATGAGAATTA
ATTCATGTTCTTTCCTGCGTTATCCCCTGATTCTGTGGATAACGCAGGAAAGAACATGTGAGCAAAAGGC
CAGCAAAAGGCCAGGAACCGTAAAAAGGCCGCGTTGCTGGCGTTTTTCCATAGGCTCCGCCCCCCTGACG
AGCATCACAAAAATCGACGCTCAAGTCAGAGGTGGCGAAACCCGACAGGACTATAAAGATACCAGGCGTT
TCCCCCTGGAAGCTCCCTCGTGCGCTCTCCTGTTCCGACCCTGCCGCTTACCGGATACCTGTCCGCCTTT
CTCCCTTCGGGAAGCGTGGCGCTTTCTCATAGCTCACGCTGTAGGTATCTCAGTTCGGTGTAGGTCGTTC
GCTCCAAGCTGGGCTGTGTGCACGAACCCCCCGTTCAGCCCGACCGCTGCGCCTTATCCGGTAACTATCG
TCTTGAGTCCAACCCGGTAAGACACGACTTATCGCCACTGGCAGCAGCCACTGGTAACAGGATTAGCAGA
GCGAGGTATGTAGGCGGTGCTACAGAGTTCTTGAAGTGGTGGCCTAACTACGGCTACACTAGAAGAACAG
TATTTGGTATCTGCGCTCTGCTGAAGCCAGTTACCTTCGGAAAAAGAGTTGGTAGCTCTTGATCCGGCAA
ACAAACCACCGCTGGTAGCGGTGGTTTTTTTGTTTGCAAGCAGCAGATTACGCGCAGAAAAAAAGGATCT
CAAGAAGATCCTTTGATCTTTTCTACGGGGTCTGACGCTCAGTGGAACGACGCGTAACTCACGTTAAGGG
ATTTTGGTCATGGGTGGCTCGACCAGATATGGTCTCAAGAGGCAATCGCTACAACTTGCTCGGGCGTCAG
GCCGTGGGCTTGACAGAGAACTGGTAGAAGGCGCTGAACAGTCTCAAGAGCCTGTTTGCCACCCCCATTA
CTAGCAATCGCTACAACTTGATCTGGGGTGAGTCCGTGGGCTTGACAGAGAACTGGAAGGAGGCGCTGAA
CCGTCTCAAGAGCCTGTTTGCCACCAATATTGGAACGAGACCAGCTTTGGTCTAGAGGAGGCATGATGAT
ATATTTTTATCTTGTGCAATGTAACATCAGAGATTTTGAGACACGGGCCAGAGCTGCCAGGAAACAGCTA
TGACCATGTAATACGACTCACTATAGGGGATATTTTATTTTCTCCCAATCAGGCTTGATCCCCAGTAAGT
CAAAAAATAGCTCGACATACTGTTCTTCCCCGATCAAGGGTTGGTTTGCGCATTCACAGTTCTCCGCAAG
AATTGATTGGCTCCAATTCTTGGAGTGGTGAATCCGTTAGCGAGGTGCCGCCGGCTTCCATTCAGGTCGA
GGTGGCCCGGCTCCATGCACCGCGACGCAACGCGGGGAGGCAGACAAGGTATAGGGCGGCGCCTACAATC
CATGCCAACCCGTTCCATGTGCTCGCCGAGGCGGCATAAATCGCCGTGACGATCAGCGGTCCAATGATCG
AAGTTAGGCTGGTAAGAGCCGCGAGCGATCCTTGAAGCTGTCCCTGATGGTCGTCATCTACCTGCCTGGA
CAGCATGGCCTGCAACGCGGGCATCCCGATGCCGCCGGAAGCGAGAAGAATCATAATGGGGAAGGCCATC
CAGCCTCGCGTCGCGAACGCCAGCAAGACGTAGCCCAGCGCGTCGGCCGCCATGCCGGCGATAATGGCCT
GCTTCTCGCCGAAACGTTTGGTGGCGGGACCAGTGACGAAGGCTTGAGCGAGGGCGTGCAAGATTCCGAA
TACCGCAAGCGACAGGCCGATCATCGTCGCGCTCCAGCGAAAGCGGTCCTCGCCGAAAATGACCCAGAGC
GCTGCCGGCACCTGTCCTACGAGTTGCATGATAAAGAAGACAGTCATAAGTGCGGCGACGATAGTCATGC
CCCGCGCCCACCGGAAGGAGCTGACTGGGTTGAAGGCTCTCAAGGGCATGGGTCGGCGCTCTCCCTTATG
CGACTCCTGCATTAGGAAGCAGCCCAGTAGTAGGTTGAGGCCGTTGAGCACCGCCGCCGCAAGGAATGGT
GCATGTAAGGAGATGGCGCCCAACAGTCCCCCGGCCACGGGGCCTGCCACCATACCCACGCCGAAACAAG
CGCTCATGAGCCCGAAGTGGCGAGCCCGATCTTCCCCATCGGTGATGTCGGCGATATAGGCGCCAGCAAC
CGCACCTGTGGCGCCGGTGATGCCGGCCACGATGCGTCCGGCGTAGAGAATCCACAGGACGGGTGTGGTC
GCCATGATCGCGTAGTCGATAGTGGCTCCAAGTAGCGAAGCGAGCAGGACTGGGCGGCGGCCAAAGCGGT
CGGACAGTGCTCCGAGAACGGGTGCGCATAGAAATTGCATCAACGCATATAGCGCTAGCAGCACGCCATA
GTGACTGGCGATGCTGTCGGAATGGACGATATCCCGCAAGAGGCCCGGCAGTACCGGCATAACCAAGCCT
ATGCCTACAG
Features (pLannotate 1.2.2; 6 found; start..end, strand, type, name):
    100..128     -  promoter       tet promoter: E. coli promoter for tetracycline efflux protein gene
    144..183     +  rep_origin     RSF ori (fragment): Plasmids containing the RSF 1030 origin of replication can be propagated in E. coli cells that contain additional plasmids with compatible origins.
    255..843     -  rep_origin     ori: high-copy-number ColE1/pMB1/pBR322/pUC origin of replication
   1269..1287    +  promoter       T7 promoter: promoter for bacteriophage T7 RNA polymerase
   1290..1364    -  CDS            KanR (fragment): aminoglycoside phosphotransferase; aphA-3; confers resistance to kanamycin
   1462..52      -  CDS            TcR (across the origin): tetracycline efflux protein; tet; confers resistance to tetracycline
