[The description below was written by a language model from this plasmid's Addgene catalogue record and pLannotate feature annotations shown in this document.]
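Description:
RVD-AT9 is a small (about 2.6 kb) bacterial module plasmid from a library of TALE repeat building blocks, intended for one-step assembly of custom repeat-variable diresidue (RVD) arrays. Its backbone is recorded as a "TetR T vector", a TA-cloning plasmid into whose TA site the insert was placed. It is propagated in E. coli at high copy from a ColE1/pMB1/pUC-type origin and is selected with tetracycline. Resistance comes from the TcR efflux protein gene, which spans the sequence numbering origin and is driven by the tet promoter. The feature table also lists a short RSF origin fragment and a short kanamycin-resistance (aphA-3) fragment. Both are partial annotations and are not expected to provide replication or selection functions. A T7 promoter is annotated as well, next to the KanR fragment.

The payload is a synthetic dimer of two TALE repeats carrying the RVDs NI and NG, designated for position 9 in the assembly scheme. By the standard TALE code, NI recognises adenine and NG recognises thymine, consistent with the "AT" in the plasmid name. The automated annotation did not label the repeat insert itself, so its exact coordinates and the flanking sites used for assembly cannot be read from the record. The 5′ cloning site is listed as unknown. The plasmid is not an expression construct. It serves as a donor of a position-specific repeat unit that is combined with other modules to build full DNA-binding arrays for TALE-based tools, including DdCBE mitochondrial DNA base editors. The associated work used these editors to model mitochondrial diseases in zebrafish.
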