Addgene plasmid #173280: RVD-AT9
Purpose: One-step assembly of custom RVD arrays to construct DdCBE, TALE, etc.
Depositing lab: Bin Shen. Depositing organization: Nanjing Medical University. Publication: Precision modeling of mitochondrial diseases in zebrafish via DdCBE-mediated mtDNA base editing. Guo J, Zhang X, Chen X, Sun H, Dai Y, Wang J, Qian X, Tan L, Lou X, Shen B. Cell Discov. 2021 Sep 3;7(1):78. doi: 10.1038/s41421-021-00307-9. PubMed 34480028.
Backbone
  Vector backbone: TetR T vector
  Vector type: Unspecified
Growth in bacteria
  Bacterial resistance: Tetracycline, 10 μg/mL
  Growth temperature: 37°C
  Growth strain: DH5alpha
  Copy number: High Copy
Gene/Insert
  Gene/Insert name: NI-NG dimer RVD at Position9
  Species: Synthetic
  Mutation: no
  Cloning method: Restriction Enzyme; 5′ cloning site Unknown (unknown if destroyed)
Terms and licenses: Academic/Nonprofit Terms; Industry Terms: Not Available to Industry
Depositor comments: RVD is inserted into TA site of TetR T vector
How to cite: RVD-AT9 was a gift from Bin Shen (Addgene plasmid # 173280 ; http://n2t.net/addgene:173280 ; RRID:Addgene_173280)
