>Addgene plasmid #173280 | RVD-AT9 | depositor partial sequence | sequence record 336235 | RVD flanked by two Bsa I sites
GGTCTCGTTCCAATATTGGTGGCAAACAGGCTCTTGAGACGGTTCAGCGCCTCCTTCCAGTTCTCTGTCA
AGCCCACGGACTCACCCCAGATCAAGTTGTAGCGATTGCTAGTAATGGGGGTGGCAAACAGGCTCTTGAG
ACTGTTCAGCGCCTTCTACCAGTTCTCTGTCAAGCCCACGGCCTGACGCCCGAGCAAGTTGTAGCGATTG
CCTCTTGAGACC
